>Addgene plasmid #193125 | GB2887 | addgene full sequence | sequence record 380445 | Addgene NGS Result
ACCACTCATCGCGACTAGTAGCGGCCGCTGCAGTCCGGCAAAAAAGGGCAAGGTGTCACCACCCTGCCCT
TTTTCTTTAAAACCGAAAAGATTACTTCGCGTTATGCAGGCTTCCTCGCTCACTGACTCGCTGCGCTCGG
TCGTTCGGCTGCGGCGAGCGGTATCAGCTCACTCAAAGGCGGTAATACGGTTATCCACAGAATCAGGGGA
TAACGCAGGAAAGAACATGTGAGCAAAAGGCCAGCAAAAGGCCAGGAACCGTAAAAAGGCCGCGTTGCTG
GCGTTTTTCCACAGGCTCCGCCCCCCTGACGAGCATCACAAAAATCGACGCTCAAGTCAGAGGTGGCGAA
ACCCGACAGGACTATAAAGATACCAGGCGTTTCCCCCTGGAAGCTCCCTCGTGCGCTCTCCTGTTCCGAC
CCTGCCGCTTACCGGATACCTGTCCGCCTTTCTCCCTTCGGGAAGCGTGGCGCTTTCTCATAGCTCACGC
TGTAGGTATCTCAGTTCGGTGTAGGTCGTTCGCTCCAAGCTGGGCTGTGTGCACGAACCCCCCGTTCAGC
CCGACCGCTGCGCCTTATCCGGTAACTATCGTCTTGAGTCCAACCCGGTAAGACACGACTTATCGCCACT
GGCAGCAGCCACTGGTAACAGGATTAGCAGAGCGAGGTATGTAGGCGGTGCTACAGAGTTCTTGAAGTGG
TGGCCTAACTACGGCTACACTAGAAGAACAGTATTTGGTATCTGCGCTCTGCTGAAGCCAGTTACCTTCG
GAAAAAGAGTTGGTAGCTCTTGATCCGGCAAACAAACCACCGCTGGTAGCGGTGGTTTTTTTGTTTGCAA
GCAGCAGATTACGCGCAGAAAAAAAGGATCTCAAGAAGATCCTTTGATCTTTTCTACGGGGTCTGACGCT
CAGTGGAACGAAAACTCACGTTAAGGGATTTTGGTCATGAGATTATCAAAAAGGATCTTCACCTAGATCC
TTTTAAATTAAAAATGAAGTTTTAAATCAATCTAAAGTATATATGAGTAAACTTGGTCTGACAGCTCGAG
GCTTGGATTCTCACCAATAAAAAACGCCCGGCGGCAACCGAGCGTTCTGAACAAATCCAGATGGAGTTCT
GAGGTCATTACTGGATCTATCAACAGGAGTCCAAGCGAGCTCGATATCAAATTACGCCCCGCCCTGCCAC
TCGTCGCAGTACTGTTGTAATTCATTAAGCATTCTGCCGACATGGAAGCCATCACAAACGGCATGATGAA
CCTGAATCGCCAGCGGCATCAGCACCTTGTCGCCTTGCGTATAATATTTGCCCATGGTGAAAACGGGGGC
GAAGAAGTTGTCCATATTGGCCACGTTTAAATCAAAACTGGTGAAACTCACCCAGGGATTGGCTGATACG
AAAAACATATTCTCAATAAACCCTTTAGGGAAATAGGCCAGGTTTTCACCGTAACACGCCACATCTTGCG
AATATATGTGTAGAAACTGCCGGAAATCGTCGTGGTATTCACTCCAGAGTGATGAAAACGTTTCAGTTTG
CTCATGGAAAACGGTGTAACAAGGGTGAACACTATCCCATATCACCAGCTCACCGTCTTTCATTGCCATA
CGAAATTCCGGATGAGCATTCATCAGGCGGGCAAGAATGTGAATAAAGGCCGGATAAAACTTGTGCTTAT
TTTTCTTTACGGTCTTTAAAAAGGCCGTAATATCCAGCTGAACGGTCTGGTTATAGGTACATTGAGCAAC
TGACTGAAATGCCTCAAAATGTTCTTTACGATGCCATTGGGATATATCAACGGTGGTATATCCAGTGATT
TTTTTCTCCATTTTAGCTTCCTTAGCTCCTGAAAATCTCGATAACTCAAAAAATACGCCCGGTAGTGATC
TTATTTCATTATGGTGAAAGTTGGAACCTCTTACGTGCCCGATCAACTCGAGTGCCACCTGACGTCTAAG
AAACCATTATTATCATGACATTAACCTATAAAAATAGGCGTATCACGAGGCAGAATTTCAGATAAAAAAA
ATCCTTAGCTTTCGCTAAGGATGATTTCTGGAATTCGCGGCCGCTTCTAGAGCGATGAGTGGTCTCGTGA
CTCCCATCTTCTCTCACCAACCAGTCCCTGTCTATCGCCTAGGTCAAATAGGGAGCTTTGATACCTTCTT
CTCTCACCAACCAGTCTCTGCATGTCCAGCTTTAGAATTCACTTTAGCGCGCAGATCTGGGTCGAGATAA
AATCACCAGTACCCTCCCTGAG
Features (pLannotate 1.2.2; 8 found; start..end, strand, type, name):
     14..33      +  misc_feature   BioBrick suffix: universal suffix for all parts
     34..91      +  terminator     his operon terminator: This putative transcriptin terminator from the E. coli his operon has a 2-bp deletion introduced during synthesis. Its efficiency has not been determined.
    286..874     -  rep_origin     ori: high-copy-number ColE1/pMB1/pBR322/pUC origin of replication
   1057..1151    -  terminator     lambda t0 terminator: transcription terminator from phage lambda
   1175..1831    -  CDS            cat: CAT_ECOLX - Experimental evidence at protein level: Swiss-Prot protein existence level 1. This enzyme is an effector of chloramphenicol resistance in bacteria. From Escherichia coli. This protein is used as a marker in many commonly used cloning vectors, such as pACYC184.
   1832..1929    -  promoter       cat promoter: promoter of the E. coli cat gene encoding chloramphenicol acetyltransferase
   2015..2058    -  terminator     bacterial terminator: putative bacterial transcription terminator
   2061..2082    +  misc_feature   BioBrick prefix: BioBrick prefix for parts that do not start with "ATG"
