[The description below was written by a language model from this plasmid's Addgene catalogue record and pLannotate feature annotations shown in this document.]
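Description:
GB2887 is a small (about 2.3 kb) GoldenBraid-style level 0 part plasmid built on the pUPD2 domestication backbone and classified as a synthetic biology vector. It is maintained in E. coli as a high-copy plasmid through a ColE1/pUC-type origin of replication and is selected with chloramphenicol, with resistance supplied by the cat (chloramphenicol acetyltransferase) gene under its native cat promoter and followed by the lambda t0 terminator. The annotated backbone also carries BioBrick prefix and suffix sequences and flanking bacterial terminators (a his operon terminator and another putative terminator), which insulate the cloning site from read-through transcription.

The payload is a short synthetic DNA part, GB_SynP (A2) G1ab.6, which the automated feature table does not annotate; it presumably lies in the unannotated stretch between the BioBrick prefix and suffix. According to the record it is an "A2" proximal promoter module containing two copies of the target sequence recognised by guide RNA 1 (supplied by a separate construct, GB1838), embedded in random flanking sequence. It carries no coding sequence or reporter of its own. The part belongs to the GB_SynP collection of modular, dCas9-regulated synthetic promoters for plants. In this collection, interchangeable promoter segments are assembled into complete synthetic promoters whose activity depends on recruitment of dCas9-based regulators to the gRNA target sites, allowing recombinant gene expression to be tuned. The plasmid therefore serves as a storage and donor vector for this promoter block in downstream modular assembly. The exact cloning sites used are not stated in the record.
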