Addgene plasmid #193125: GB2887
Purpose: A2 Proximal promoter sequence consisting of two times the target sequence for the gRNA1 (GB1838) flanked by random sequences.
Depositing lab: Diego Orzaez. Depositing organization: Instituto de Biologia Molecular y Celular de Plantas. Publication: GB_SynP: A Modular dCas9-Regulated Synthetic Promoter Collection for Fine-Tuned Recombinant Gene Expression in Plants. Moreno-Gimenez E, Selma S, Calvache C, Orzaez D. ACS Synth Biol. 2022 Sep 16;11(9):3037-3048. doi: 10.1021/acssynbio.2c00238. Epub 2022 Aug 31. PubMed 36044643.
Backbone
  Vector backbone: pUPD2
  Vector type: Synthetic Biology
Growth in bacteria
  Bacterial resistance: Chloramphenicol, 25 μg/mL
  Growth temperature: 37°C
  Growth strain: DH5alpha
  Copy number: High Copy
Gene/Insert
  Gene/Insert name: GB_SynP (A2) G1ab.6
  Species: Synthetic
  Cloning method: Restriction Enzyme; 5′ cloning site unknown (unknown if destroyed)
Terms and licenses: Academic/Nonprofit Terms; Industry Terms: Not Available to Industry
How to cite: GB2887 was a gift from Diego Orzaez (Addgene plasmid # 193125 ; http://n2t.net/addgene:193125 ; RRID:Addgene_193125)
